Addgene plasmid #58240: pMIR-DsRed-IRES-His-Halo-Tev-Keap1
Purpose: expresses halo tagged human Keap1 protein
Depositing lab: Yimon Aye. Depositing organization: Cornell University. Publication: Temporally controlled targeting of 4-hydroxynonenal to specific proteins in living cells. Fang X, Fu Y, Long MJ, Haegele JA, Ge EJ, Parvez S, Aye Y. J Am Chem Soc. 2013 Oct 2;135(39):14496-9. doi: 10.1021/ja405400k. Epub 2013 Sep 18. PubMed 24015839.
Backbone
  Vector backbone: pMIR
  Backbone manufacturer: Addgene
  Backbone size w/o insert (bp): 6470
  Total vector size (bp): 9330
  Vector type: Mammalian Expression
  Selectable markers: Puromycin
Growth in bacteria
  Bacterial resistance: Ampicillin, 100 μg/mL
  Growth temperature: 37°C
  Growth strain: XL1 Blue
  Copy number: High Copy
Gene/Insert
  Gene/Insert name: Kelch like ECH associated protein 1 (alt name: Keap1)
  Species: H. sapiens (human)
  Insert size (bp): 2859
  GenBank ID: NM_203500.1 NM_012289.3
  Entrez Gene: KEAP1 (a.k.a. INrf2, KLHL19)
  Promoter: CMV
  Tag / fusion protein: His-Halo-Tev (N terminal on insert)
  Cloning method: Ligation Independent Cloning
  Sequencing primers: 5′ TGGCTCTCCTCAAGCGTATT; 3′ CAGGAAACAGCTATGAC
Terms and licenses: Academic/Nonprofit Terms; Industry Terms: Not Available to Industry
Depositor comments: Yen, H-C.S., Xu, Q., Chou, D.M., Zhao, Z., and Elledge, S.J. (2008). Global protein stability profiling in mammalian cells. Science 322, 918−923 Aye, Y.; Brignole, E. J.; Long, M. J. C.; Chitturulu, J.; Drennan, C. L.; Asturias, F. J.; Stubbe J. Chem. Biol. 2012, 19, 799-805
How to cite: pMIR-DsRed-IRES-His-Halo-Tev-Keap1 was a gift from Yimon Aye (Addgene plasmid # 58240 ; http://n2t.net/addgene:58240 ; RRID:Addgene_58240)
