[The description below was written by a language model from this plasmid's Addgene catalogue record.]
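Description:
pMIR-DsRed-IRES-His-Halo-Tev-Keap1 is a mammalian expression plasmid of about 9.3 kb, built on the pMIR backbone (about 6.5 kb without insert). It is propagated in E. coli as a high-copy plasmid under ampicillin selection, and it carries a puromycin marker for selecting mammalian cells. No feature table accompanies the record, so the origin of replication, polyadenylation signals and any viral elements in the backbone are not stated.

The payload is human KEAP1 (Kelch-like ECH-associated protein 1, also known as INrf2 or KLHL19), inserted by ligation-independent cloning as a roughly 2.9 kb fragment that evidently includes the N-terminal fusion partners. The promoter is CMV. The construct name indicates a bicistronic arrangement in which DsRed is translated from the first cistron and an internal ribosome entry site (IRES) drives translation of the tagged Keap1 from the same transcript, so red fluorescence should mark cells that express the fusion. At its N terminus, Keap1 carries a His tag for metal-affinity purification or detection. This is followed by HaloTag, a modified dehalogenase that bonds covalently to chloroalkane-bearing ligands, and then a TEV protease recognition site that allows the tags to be cleaved from Keap1.

The stated purpose is expression of Halo-tagged human Keap1. The associated publication concerns temporally controlled delivery of the lipid-derived electrophile 4-hydroxynonenal to specific proteins in living cells. This is consistent with using the Halo domain to anchor a chloroalkane-linked small-molecule precursor next to Keap1, a redox- and electrophile-sensing regulator of the Nrf2 antioxidant response.
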