>Addgene plasmid #58240 | pMIR-DsRed-IRES-His-Halo-Tev-Keap1 | depositor partial sequence | sequence record 89670 | pMIR-DsRed-IRES-His-Halo-Tev-Keap1 sequence 2859 bps
ATGGGCAGCAGCCATCATCATCATCATCACAGCAGCGGCCTGGTGCCTCGTGGTAGCCATATGGCAGAAA
TCGGTACTGGCTTTCCATTCGACCCCCATTATGTGGAAGTCCTGGGCGAGCGCATGCACTACGTCGATGT
TGGTCCGCGCGATGGCACCCCTGTGCTGTTCCTGCACGGTAACCCGACCTCCTCCTACGTGTGGCGCAAC
ATCATCCCGCATGTTGCACCGACCCATCGCTGCATTGCTCCAGACCTGATCGGTATGGGCAAATCCGACA
AACCAGACCTGGGTTATTTCTTCGACGACCACGTCCGCTTCATGGATGCCTTCATCGAAGCCCTGGGTCT
GGAAGAGGTCGTCCTGGTCATTCACGACTGGGGCTCCGCTCTGGGTTTCCACTGGGCCAAGCGCAATCCA
GAGCGCGTCAAAGGTATTGCATTTATGGAGTTCATCCGCCCTATCCCGACCTGGGACGAATGGCCAGAAT
TTGCCCGCGAGACCTTCCAGGCCTTCCGCACCACCGACGTCGGCCGCAAGCTGATCATCGATCAGAACGT
TTTTATCGAGGGTACGCTGCCGATGGGTGTCGTCCGCCCGCTGACTGAAGTCGAGATGGACCATTACCGC
GAGCCGTTCCTGAACCCTGTTGACCGCGAGCCACTGTGGCGCTTCCCAAACGAGCTGCCAATCGCCGGTG
AGCCAGCGAACATCGTCGCGCTGGTCGAAGAATACATGGACTGGCTGCACCAGTCCCCTGTCCCGAAGCT
GCTGTTCTGGGGCACCCCAGGCGTTCTGATCCCACCGGCCGAAGCCGCTCGCCTGGCCAAAAGCCTGCCT
AACTGCAAGGCTGTGGACATCGGCCCGGGTCTGAATCTGCTGCAAGAAGACAACCCGGACCTGATCGGCA
GCGAGATCGCGCGCTGGCTGTCGACGCTCGAGATTTCCGGCTCCGGAGAAAACTTGTATTTCCAGGGCTC
AGGGATGCAGCCAGATCCCAGGCCTAGCGGGGCTGGGGCCTGCTGCCGATTCCTGCCCCTGCAGTCACAG
TGCCCTGAGGGGGCAGGGGACGCGGTGATGTACGCCTCCACTGAGTGCAAGGCGGAGGTGACGCCCTCCC
AGCATGGCAACCGCACCTTCAGCTACACCCTGGAGGATCATACCAAGCAGGCCTTTGGCATCATGAACGA
GCTGCGGCTCAGCCAGCAGCTGTGTGACGTCACACTGCAGGTCAAGTACCAGGATGCACCGGCCGCCCAG
TTCATGGCCCACAAGGTGGTGCTGGCCTCATCCAGCCCTGTCTTCAAGGCCATGTTCACCAACGGGCTGC
GGGAGCAGGGCATGGAGGTGGTGTCCATTGAGGGTATCCACCCCAAGGTCATGGAGCGCCTCATTGAATT
CGCCTACACGGCCTCCATCTCCATGGGCGAGAAGTGTGTCCTCCACGTCATGAACGGTGCTGTCATGTAC
CAGATCGACAGCGTTGTCCGTGCCTGCAGTGACTTCCTGGTGCAGCAGCTGGACCCCAGCAATGCCATCG
GCATCGCCAACTTCGCTGAGCAGATTGGCTGTGTGGAGTTGCACCAGCGTGCCCGGGAGTACATCTACAT
GCATTTTGGGGAGGTGGCCAAGCAAGAGGAGTTCTTCAACCTGTCCCACTGCCAACTGGTGACCCTCATC
AGCCGGGACGACCTGAACGTGCGCTGCGAGTCCGAGGTCTTCCACGCCTGCATCAACTGGGTCAAGTACG
ACTGCGAACAGCGACGGTTCTACGTCCAGGCGCTGCTGCGGGCCGTGCGCTGCCACTCGTTGACGCCGAA
CTTCCTGCAGATGCAGCTGCAGAAGTGCGAGATCCTGCAGTCCGACTCCCGCTGCAAGGACTACCTGGTC
AAGATCTTCGAGGAGCTCACCCTGCACAAGCCCACGCAGGTGATGCCCTGCCGGGCG
[864 nt withheld, positions 1948-2811]
ATGGAGCCCTGCCGGAAGCAGATTGACCAGCAGAACTGTACCTGTTGA
