>Addgene plasmid #58240 | pMIR-DsRed-IRES-His-Halo-Tev-Keap1 | addgene partial sequence | sequence record 97395 | CMV-F 5'-CGCAAATGGGCGGTAGGCGTG-3'
CCGTGGATCCACCATGGCCTCCTCCGAGGACGTCATCAAGGAGTTCATGCGCTTCAAGGTGCGCATGGAG
GGCTCCGTGAACGGCCACGAGTTCGAGATCGAGGGCGAGGGCGAGGGCCGCCCCTACGAGGGCACCCAGA
CCGCCAAGCTGAAGGTGACCAAGGGCGGCCCCCTGCCCTTCGCCTGGGACATCCTGTCCCCCCAGTTCCA
GTACGGCTCCAAGGTGTACGTGAAGCACCCCGCCGACATCCCCGACTACAAGAAGCTGTCCTTCCCCGAG
GGCTTCAAGTGGGAGCGCGTGATGAACTTCGAGGACGGCGGCGTGGTGACCGTGACCCAGGACTCCTCCC
TGCAGGACGGCTCCTTCATCTACAAGGTGAAGTTCATCGGCGTGAACTTCCCCTCCGACGGCCCCG
