>Addgene plasmid #58240 | pMIR-DsRed-IRES-His-Halo-Tev-Keap1 | addgene partial sequence | sequence record 99548 | M13-F20 5'-TGTAAAACGACGGCCAGT-3'
CAACACACAGATCCATGAAAATAAAAGATCCTTTATTAAGCTTTCAACAGGTACAGTTCTGCTGGTCAAT
CTGCTTCCGGCAGGGCTCCAT
[768 nt withheld, positions 92-859]
