>Addgene plasmid #58240 | pMIR-DsRed-IRES-His-Halo-Tev-Keap1 | addgene partial sequence | sequence record 100892 | IRES-F 5'-TGGCTCTCCTCAAGCGTATT-3'
CCATTGTATGGGATCTGATCTGGGGCCTCGGTACACATGCTTTACATGTGTTTAGTCGAGGTTAAAAAAA
CGTCTAGGCCCCCCGAACCACGGGGACGTGGTTTTCCTTTGAAAAACACGATGATAATATGGCCACAACC
ATGGGCAGCAGCCATCATCATCATCATCACAGCAGCGGCCTGGTGCCTCGTGGTAGCCATATGGCAGAAA
TCGGTACTGGCTTTCCATTCGACCCCCATTATGTGGAAGTCCTGGGCGAGCGCATGCACTACGTCGATGT
TGGTCCGCGCGATGGCACCCCTGTGCTGTTCCTGCACGGTAACCCGACCTCCTCCTACGTGTGGCGCAAC
ATCATCCCGCATGTTGCACCGACCCATCGCTGCATTGCTCCAGACCTGATCGGTATGGGCAAATCCGACA
AACCAGACCTGGGTTATTTCTTCGACGACCACGTCCGCTTCATGGATGCCTTCATCGAAGCCCTGGGTCT
GGAAGAGGTCGTCCTGGTCATTCACGACTGGGGCTCCGCTCTGGGTTTCCACTGGGCCAAGCGCAATCCA
GAGCGCGTCAAAGGTATTGCATTTATGGAGTTCATCCGCCCTATCCCGACCTGGGACGAATGGCCAGAAT
TTGCCCGCGAGACCTTCCAGGCCTTCCGCACCACCGACGTCGGCCGCAAGCTGATCATCGATCAGAACGT
TTTTATCGAGGGTACGCTGCCGATGGGTGTCGTCCGCCCGCTGACTGAAGTCGAGATGGACCATTACCGC
GAGCCGTTCCTGAACCCTGTTGACCGCGAGCCACTGTGGCGCTTCCCAAACGAGCTGCCAATCGCCGGTG
AGCCAGCGAACATCGTCGCGCTGGTCGAAG
